Addgene plasmid #120013: pMaCTag-P02
Purpose: Template for C-terminal PCR tagging of mammalian genes (Puromycin selection) with TagBFP
Depositing lab: Michael Knop. Depositing organization: Universitaet Heidelberg. Publication: CRISPR-Cas12a-assisted PCR tagging of mammalian genes. Fueller J, Herbst K, Meurer M, Gubicza K, Kurtulmus B, Knopf JD, Kirrmaier D, Buchmuller BC, Pereira G, Lemberg MK, Knop M. J Cell Biol. 2020 Jun 1;219(6). pii: 151766. doi: 10.1083/jcb.201910210. PubMed 32406907.
Backbone
  Vector backbone: pFA6a
  Backbone size w/o insert (bp): 2412
  Vector type: PCR Template
  Selectable markers: Puromycin
Growth in bacteria
  Bacterial resistance: Ampicillin, 100 μg/mL
  Growth temperature: 37°C
  Growth strain: DH5alpha
  Copy number: High Copy
Gene/Insert
  Gene/Insert name: TagBFP
  Species: H. sapiens (human)
  Promoter: None
  Tag / fusion protein: TagBFP (C terminal on backbone)
  Cloning method: Restriction Enzyme; 5′ cloning site BamHI (not destroyed); 3′ cloning site SpeI (not destroyed)
  Sequencing primers: 5′ SP6; 3′ AAACCACAACTAGAATGCAGTG
Terms and licenses: Academic/Nonprofit Terms; Industry Terms: Not Available to Industry
Depositor comments: Template plasmid for C-terminal PCR tagging of mammalian genes. For M1 and M2 tagging oligo design please visit www.pcr-tagging.com Please visit https://www.biorxiv.org/content/early/2018/11/20/473876 for BioRxiv preprint
How to cite: pMaCTag-P02 was a gift from Michael Knop (Addgene plasmid # 120013 ; http://n2t.net/addgene:120013 ; RRID:Addgene_120013)
