[The description below was written by a language model from this plasmid's Addgene catalogue record, the feature table of its GenBank file and pLannotate feature annotations shown in this document.]
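Description:
pMaCTag-P02 is a 4,789 bp PCR-template plasmid built on the pFA6a backbone, intended not for direct expression in cells but as the source of a tagging cassette for C-terminal tagging of endogenous mammalian genes in the CRISPR-Cas12a-assisted PCR tagging approach. In bacteria it is maintained as a high-copy plasmid through a ColE1/pUC-type origin and selected with ampicillin via the bla gene. SP6 and T7 phage promoters flank the cassette, and small lacI, rop and bom fragments are backbone remnants with no evident function.

The cassette begins with a promoterless, mammalian codon-optimised TagBFP coding sequence (a monomeric blue fluorescent protein) followed by an SV40 polyadenylation signal. The absence of a promoter fits the design: after in-frame insertion at the 3′ end of a target gene, the tag is expressed from the endogenous locus as a C-terminal fusion. Downstream lies a selection unit consisting of the SV40 enhancer/early promoter (which includes the SV40 origin), the puromycin N-acetyltransferase gene (pac, annotated only in the generated feature table), and a bGH polyadenylation signal. This is followed by a human U6 RNA polymerase III promoter at the end of the cassette. No guide sequence is annotated after it; in this type of method, the gene-specific reverse tagging oligo would be expected to supply the Cas12a crRNA, so that the PCR product carries both the homology arms and its own guide expression unit. Two loxP sites bracket the region from the SV40 promoter through the U6 promoter, which should allow Cre-mediated removal of the marker and U6 element after selection, leaving the TagBFP fusion and its terminator.

The two feature tables describe the same construct, with coordinates offset by 17 bp.
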