LOCUS       Exported 4789 bp ds-DNA circular SYN 12-MAY-2021
DEFINITION  Template for C-terminal PCR tagging of mammalian genes (Puromycin
            selection) with TagBFP.
ACCESSION   .
VERSION     .
KEYWORDS    pMaCTag-P02
SOURCE      synthetic DNA construct
  ORGANISM  synthetic DNA construct
REFERENCE   1 (bases 1 to 4789)
  AUTHORS   Fueller J, Herbst K, Meurer M, Gubicza K, Kurtulmus B, Knopf JD,
            Kirrmaier D, Buchmuller BC, Pereira G, Lemberg MK, Knop M
  TITLE     CRISPR-Cas12a-assisted PCR tagging of mammalian genes.
  JOURNAL   J Cell Biol. 2020 Jun 1;219(6). pii: 151766. doi:
            10.1083/jcb.201910210.
  PUBMED    32406907
REFERENCE   2 (bases 1 to 4789)
  AUTHORS   .
  TITLE     Direct Submission
  JOURNAL   Exported May 12, 2021 from SnapGene Server 1.1.58
            http://www.snapgene.com
FEATURES             Location/Qualifiers
     source          1..4789
                     /organism="synthetic DNA construct"
                     /mol_type="other DNA"
     CDS             64..762
                     /codon_start=1
                     /product="monomeric blue fluorescent protein"
                     /label=TagBFP
                     /note="mammalian codon-optimized"
                     /translation="SELIKENMHMKLYMEGTVDNHHFKCTSEGEGKPYEGTQTMRIKVV
                     EGGPLPFAFDILATSFLYGSKTFINHTQGIPDFFKQSFPEGFTWERVTTYEDGGVLTAT
                     QDTSLQDGCLIYNVKIRGVNFTSNGPVMQKKTLGWEAFTETLYPADGGLEGRNDMALKL
                     VGGSHLIANIKTTYRSKKPAKNLKMPGVYYVDYRLERIKEANNETYVEQHEVAVARYCD
                     LPSKLGHKLN"
     polyA_signal    769..890
                     /label=SV40 poly(A) signal
                     /note="SV40 polyadenylation signal"
     primer_bind     complement(806..825)
                     /label=SV40pA-R
                     /note="SV40 polyA, reverse primer"
     primer_bind     860..879
                     /label=EBV-rev
                     /note="SV40 polyA terminator, reverse primer"
     protein_bind    897..930
                     /label=loxP
                     /bound_moiety="Cre recombinase"
                     /note="Cre-mediated recombination occurs in the 8-bp core
                     sequence (GCATACAT)."
     promoter        937..1253
                     /label=SV40 promoter
                     /note="SV40 enhancer and early promoter"
     rep_origin      1104..1239
                     /label=SV40 ori
                     /note="SV40 origin of replication"
     primer_bind     1166..1185
                     /label=SV40pro-F
                     /note="SV40 promoter/origin, forward primer"
     polyA_signal    1875..2099
                     /label=bGH poly(A) signal
                     /note="bovine growth hormone polyadenylation signal"
     promoter        2106..2346
                     /label=U6 promoter
                     /note="RNA polymerase III promoter for human U6 snRNA"
     primer_bind     2106..2126
                     /label=hU6-F
                     /note="Human U6 promoter, forward primer"
     primer_bind     2277..2296
                     /label=LKO.1 5'
                     /note="Human U6 promoter, forward primer"
     protein_bind    2356..2389
                     /label=loxP
                     /bound_moiety="Cre recombinase"
                     /note="Cre-mediated recombination occurs in the 8-bp core
                     sequence (GCATACAT)."
     primer_bind     complement(2426..2445)
                     /label=T7
                     /note="T7 promoter, forward primer"
     promoter        complement(2427..2445)
                     /label=T7 promoter
                     /note="promoter for bacteriophage T7 RNA polymerase"
     primer_bind     complement(2532..2549)
                     /label=L4440
                     /note="L4440 vector, forward primer"
     rep_origin      complement(2703..3291)
                     /direction=LEFT
                     /label=ori
                     /note="high-copy-number ColE1/pMB1/pBR322/pUC origin of
                     replication"
     primer_bind     complement(2783..2802)
                     /label=pBR322ori-F
                     /note="pBR322 origin, forward primer"
     CDS             complement(3462..4322)
                     /codon_start=1
                     /gene="bla"
                     /product="beta-lactamase"
                     /label=AmpR
                     /note="confers resistance to ampicillin, carbenicillin, and
                     related antibiotics"
                     /translation="MSIQHFRVALIPFFAAFCLPVFAHPETLVKVKDAEDQLGARVGYI
                     ELDLNSGKILESFRPEERFPMMSTFKVLLCGAVLSRIDAGQEQLGRRIHYSQNDLVEYS
                     PVTEKHLTDGMTVRELCSAAITMSDNTAANLLLTTIGGPKELTAFLHNMGDHVTRLDRW
                     EPELNEAIPNDERDTTMPVAMATTLRKLLTGELLTLASRQQLIDWMEADKVAGPLLRSA
                     LPAGWFIADKSGAGERGSRGIIAALGPDGKPSRIVVIYTTGSQATMDERNRQIAEIGAS
                     LIKHW"
     primer_bind     4085..4104
                     /label=Amp-R
                     /note="Ampicillin resistance gene, reverse primer"
     promoter        complement(4323..4427)
                     /gene="bla"
                     /label=AmpR promoter
     primer_bind     4495..4513
                     /label=pBRforEco
                     /note="pBR322 vectors, upsteam of EcoRI site, forward
                     primer"
     primer_bind     complement(4551..4573)
                     /label=pGEX 3'
                     /note="pGEX vectors, reverse primer"
     primer_bind     4673..4692
                     /label=pRS-marker
                     /note="pRS vectors, use to sequence yeast selectable
                     marker"
     promoter        4773..2
                     /label=SP6 promoter
                     /note="promoter for bacteriophage SP6 RNA polymerase"
     primer_bind     4773..1
                     /label=SP6
                     /note="SP6 promoter, forward primer"
ORIGIN
        1 gaacgcggcc gccagctgaa gcttcgtacg tcaggtggag gaggtagtgg cggaggcgga
       61 tccagcgagc tgattaagga gaacatgcac atgaagctgt acatggaggg caccgtggac
      121 aaccatcact tcaagtgcac atccgagggc gaaggcaagc cctacgaggg cacccagacc
      181 atgagaatca aggtggtcga gggcggccct ctccccttcg ccttcgacat cctggctact
      241 agcttcctct acggcagcaa gaccttcatc aaccacaccc agggcatccc cgacttcttc
      301 aagcagtcct tccctgaggg cttcacatgg gagagagtca ccacatacga agacgggggc
      361 gtgctgaccg ctacccagga caccagcctc caggacggct gcctcatcta caacgtcaag
      421 atcagagggg tgaacttcac atccaacggc cctgtgatgc agaagaaaac actcggctgg
      481 gaggccttca ccgagacgct gtaccccgct gacggcggcc tggaaggcag aaacgacatg
      541 gccctgaagc tcgtgggcgg gagccatctg atcgcaaaca tcaagaccac atatagatcc
      601 aagaaacccg ctaagaacct caagatgcct ggcgtctact atgtggacta cagactggaa
      661 agaatcaagg aggccaacaa cgagacctac gtcgagcagc acgaggtggc agtggccaga
      721 tactgcgacc tccctagcaa actggggcac aagcttaatt gaactagtaa cttgtttatt
      781 gcagcttata atggttacaa ataaagcaat agcatcacaa atttcacaaa taaagcattt
      841 ttttcactgc attctagttg tggtttgtcc aaactcatca atgtatctta gtcgatataa
      901 cttcgtatag catacattat acgaagttat gtcgacggtg tggaaagtcc ccaggctccc
      961 cagcaggcag aagtatgcaa agcatgcatc tcaattagtc agcaaccagg tgtggaaagt
     1021 ccccaggctc cccagcaggc agaagtatgc aaagcatgca tctcaattag tcagcaacca
     1081 tagtcccgcc cctaactccg cccatcccgc ccctaactcc gcccagttcc gcccattctc
     1141 cgccccatgg ctgactaatt ttttttattt atgcagaggc cgaggccgcc tcggcctctg
     1201 agctattcca gaagtagtga ggaggctttt ttggaggcct aggcttttgc aaagaattcg
     1261 ccaccatgac tgagtacaag cctactgtgc gtttagccac cagggatgat gtgccacgag
     1321 ccgtgaggac actagcagcc gcctttgctg actacccagc tacaaggcac accgtggacc
     1381 ctgacagaca cattgaaaga gtcacagaac ttcaggagct gtttttaact agggtgggcc
     1441 tggatattgg caaagtctgg gtggccgatg atggagcagc agttgcagtg tggaccaccc
     1501 cagagtctgt tgaagctgga gctgtctttg cagaaattgg accaagaatg gccgagttat
     1561 ctggcagcag gctggctgct caacagcaga tggaaggatt attagctccc cacagaccca
     1621 aggagcctgc ctggttcctg gcaacagttg gagtttctcc agaccatcag ggcaagggct
     1681 taggatctgc tgtggtgctg cctggtgtgg aagcagctga gagagctggg gtgccagcat
     1741 ttctggagac atcagctcct agaaacctgc ccttctatga acggctgggc ttcacagtga
     1801 ctgctgatgt ggaggtgcct gagggcccca gaacctggtg catgacaaga aaaccaggag
     1861 cctgactgca gcgactgtgc cttctagttg ccagccatct gttgtttgcc cctcccccgt
     1921 gccttccttg accctggaag gtgccactcc cactgtcctt tcctaataaa atgaggaaat
     1981 tgcatcgcat tgtctgagta ggtgtcattc tattctgggg ggtggggtgg ggcaggacag
     2041 caagggggag gattgggaag acaatagcag gcatgctggg gatgcggtgg gctctatggc
     2101 tcgaggaggg cctatttccc atgattcctt catatttgca tatacgatac aaggctgtta
     2161 gagagataat tggaattaat ttgactgtaa acacaaagat attagtacaa aatacgtgac
     2221 gtagaaagta ataatttctt gggtagtttg cagttttaaa attatgtttt aaaatggact
     2281 atcatatgct taccgtaact tgaaagtatt tcgatttctt ggctttatat atcttgtgga
     2341 aaggacgaaa caccgataac ttcgtatagc atacattata cgaagttatg gtaccgatgc
     2401 agctagcccg cggatctgcc ggtctcccta tagtgagtcg tattaatttc gataagccag
     2461 gttaacctgc attaatgaat cggccaacgc gcggggagag gcggtttgcg tattgggcgc
     2521 tcttccgctt cctcgctcac tgactcgctg cgctcggtcg ttcggctgcg gcgagcggta
     2581 tcagctcact caaaggcggt aatacggtta tccacagaat caggggataa cgcaggaaag
     2641 aacatgtgag caaaaggcca gcaaaaggcc aggaaccgta aaaaggccgc gttgctggcg
     2701 tttttccata ggctccgccc ccctgacgag catcacaaaa atcgacgctc aagtcagagg
     2761 tggcgaaacc cgacaggact ataaagatac caggcgtttc cccctggaag ctccctcgtg
     2821 cgctctcctg ttccgaccct gccgcttacc ggatacctgt ccgcctttct cccttcggga
     2881 agcgtggcgc tttctcaatg ctcacgctgt aggtatctca gttcggtgta ggtcgttcgc
     2941 tccaagctgg gctgtgtgca cgaacccccc gttcagcccg accgctgcgc cttatccggt
     3001 aactatcgtc ttgagtccaa cccggtaaga cacgacttat cgccactggc agcagccact
     3061 ggtaacagga ttagcagagc gaggtatgta ggcggtgcta cagagttctt gaagtggtgg
     3121 cctaactacg gctacactag aaggacagta tttggtatct gcgctctgct gaagccagtt
     3181 accttcggaa aaagagttgg tagctcttga tccggcaaac aaaccaccgc tggtagcggt
     3241 ggtttttttg tttgcaagca gcagattacg cgcagaaaaa aaggatctca agaagatcct
     3301 ttgatctttt ctacggggtc tgacgctcag tggaacgaaa actcacgtta agggattttg
     3361 gtcatgagat tatcaaaaag gatcttcacc tagatccttt taaattaaaa atgaagtttt
     3421 aaatcaatct aaagtatata tgagtaaact tggtctgaca gttaccaatg cttaatcagt
     3481 gaggcaccta tctcagcgat ctgtctattt cgttcatcca tagttgcctg actccccgtc
     3541 gtgtagataa ctacgatacg ggagggctta ccatctggcc ccagtgctgc aatgataccg
     3601 cgagacccac gctcaccggc tccagattta tcagcaataa accagccagc cggaagggcc
     3661 gagcgcagaa gtggtcctgc aactttatcc gcctccatcc agtctattaa ttgttgccgg
     3721 gaagctagag taagtagttc gccagttaat agtttgcgca acgttgttgc cattgctaca
     3781 ggcatcgtgg tgtcacgctc gtcgtttggt atggcttcat tcagctccgg ttcccaacga
     3841 tcaaggcgag ttacatgatc ccccatgttg tgcaaaaaag cggttagctc cttcggtcct
     3901 ccgatcgttg tcagaagtaa gttggccgca gtgttatcac tcatggttat ggcagcactg
     3961 cataattctc ttactgtcat gccatccgta agatgctttt ctgtgactgg tgagtactca
     4021 accaagtcat tctgagaata gtgtatgcgg cgaccgagtt gctcttgccc ggcgtcaata
     4081 cgggataata ccgcgccaca tagcagaact ttaaaagtgc tcatcattgg aaaacgttct
     4141 tcggggcgaa aactctcaag gatcttaccg ctgttgagat ccagttcgat gtaacccact
     4201 cgtgcaccca actgatcttc agcatctttt actttcacca gcgtttctgg gtgagcaaaa
     4261 acaggaaggc aaaatgccgc aaaaaaggga ataagggcga cacggaaatg ttgaatactc
     4321 atactcttcc tttttcaata ttattgaagc atttatcagg gttattgtct catgagcgga
     4381 tacatatttg aatgtattta gaaaaataaa caaatagggg ttccgcgcac atttccccga
     4441 aaagtgccac ctgacgtcta agaaaccatt attatcatga cattaaccta taaaaatagg
     4501 cgtatcacga ggccctttcg tctcgcgcgt ttcggtgatg acggtgaaaa cctctgacac
     4561 atgcagctcc cggagacggt cacagcttgt ctgtaagcgg atgccgggag cagacaagcc
     4621 cgtcagggcg cgtcagcggg tgttggcggg tgtcggggct ggcttaacta tgcggcatca
     4681 gagcagattg tactgagagt gcaccatatg gacatattgt cgttagaacg cggctacaat
     4741 taatacataa ccttatgtat catacacata cgatttaggt gacactata
//
