Features (pLannotate 1.2.2; 16 found; start..end, strand, type, name):
      1..19      +  promoter       SP6 promoter: promoter for bacteriophage SP6 RNA polymerase
     81..776     +  CDS            TagBFP: TagBFP is a basic (constitutively fluorescent) blue fluorescent protein published in 2008, derived from Entacmaea quadricolor. It is reported to be a very rapidly-maturing monomer with very low acid sensitivity.
    786..907     +  polyA_signal   SV40 poly(A) signal: SV40 polyadenylation signal
    914..947     +  protein_bind   loxP: Cre-mediated recombination occurs in the 8-bp core sequence (GCATACAT). Cre recombinase
    954..1270    +  promoter       SV40 promoter: SV40 enhancer and early promoter
   1283..1879    +  CDS            pac: PUAC_STRAD - Protein predicted: Swiss-Prot protein existence level 4. Detoxification of puromycin. From Streptomyces alboniger.
   1892..2116    +  polyA_signal   bGH poly(A) signal: bovine growth hormone polyadenylation signal
   2123..2363    +  promoter       U6 promoter: RNA polymerase III promoter for human U6 snRNA
   2373..2406    +  protein_bind   loxP: Cre-mediated recombination occurs in the 8-bp core sequence (GCATACAT). Cre recombinase
   2444..2462    -  promoter       T7 promoter: promoter for bacteriophage T7 RNA polymerase
   2484..2537    -  CDS            lacI (fragment): lac repressor; lacI; The lac repressor binds to the lac operator to inhibit transcription in E. coli. This inhibition can be relieved by adding lactose or isopropyl-β-D-thiogalactopyranoside (IPTG).
   2720..3308    -  rep_origin     ori: high-copy-number ColE1/pMB1/pBR322/pUC origin of replication
   3479..4339    -  CDS            AmpR: β-lactamase; bla; confers resistance to ampicillin, carbenicillin, and related antibiotics
   4340..4444    -  promoter       AmpR promoter: bla
   4539..4574    +  CDS            rop (fragment): Rop protein, which maintains plasmids at low copy number; rop
   4676..4727    +  misc_feature   bom (fragment): basis of mobility region from pBR322
>Addgene plasmid #120013 | pMaCTag-P02 | addgene full sequence | sequence record 232610 | Addgene NGS Result
ATTTAGGTGACACTATAGAACGCGGCCGCCAGCTGAAGCTTCGTACGTCAGGTGGAGGAGGTAGTGGCGG
AGGCGGATCCAGCGAGCTGATTAAGGAGAACATGCACATGAAGCTGTACATGGAGGGCACCGTGGACAAC
CATCACTTCAAGTGCACATCCGAGGGCGAAGGCAAGCCCTACGAGGGCACCCAGACCATGAGAATCAAGG
TGGTCGAGGGCGGCCCTCTCCCCTTCGCCTTCGACATCCTGGCTACTAGCTTCCTCTACGGCAGCAAGAC
CTTCATCAACCACACCCAGGGCATCCCCGACTTCTTCAAGCAGTCCTTCCCTGAGGGCTTCACATGGGAG
AGAGTCACCACATACGAAGACGGGGGCGTGCTGACCGCTACCCAGGACACCAGCCTCCAGGACGGCTGCC
TCATCTACAACGTCAAGATCAGAGGGGTGAACTTCACATCCAACGGCCCTGTGATGCAGAAGAAAACACT
CGGCTGGGAGGCCTTCACCGAGACGCTGTACCCCGCTGACGGCGGCCTGGAAGGCAGAAACGACATGGCC
CTGAAGCTCGTGGGCGGGAGCCATCTGATCGCAAACATCAAGACCACATATAGATCCAAGAAACCCGCTA
AGAACCTCAAGATGCCTGGCGTCTACTATGTGGACTACAGACTGGAAAGAATCAAGGAGGCCAACAACGA
GACCTACGTCGAGCAGCACGAGGTGGCAGTGGCCAGATACTGCGACCTCCCTAGCAAACTGGGGCACAAG
CTTAATTGAACTAGTAACTTGTTTATTGCAGCTTATAATGGTTACAAATAAAGCAATAGCATCACAAATT
TCACAAATAAAGCATTTTTTTCACTGCATTCTAGTTGTGGTTTGTCCAAACTCATCAATGTATCTTAGTC
GATATAACTTCGTATAGCATACATTATACGAAGTTATGTCGACGGTGTGGAAAGTCCCCAGGCTCCCCAG
CAGGCAGAAGTATGCAAAGCATGCATCTCAATTAGTCAGCAACCAGGTGTGGAAAGTCCCCAGGCTCCCC
AGCAGGCAGAAGTATGCAAAGCATGCATCTCAATTAGTCAGCAACCATAGTCCCGCCCCTAACTCCGCCC
ATCCCGCCCCTAACTCCGCCCAGTTCCGCCCATTCTCCGCCCCATGGCTGACTAATTTTTTTTATTTATG
CAGAGGCCGAGGCCGCCTCGGCCTCTGAGCTATTCCAGAAGTAGTGAGGAGGCTTTTTTGGAGGCCTAGG
CTTTTGCAAAGAATTCGCCACCATGACTGAGTACAAGCCTACTGTGCGTTTAGCCACCAGGGATGATGTG
CCACGAGCCGTGAGGACACTAGCAGCCGCCTTTGCTGACTACCCAGCTACAAGGCACACCGTGGACCCTG
ACAGACACATTGAAAGAGTCACAGAACTTCAGGAGCTGTTTTTAACTAGGGTGGGCCTGGATATTGGCAA
AGTCTGGGTGGCCGATGATGGAGCAGCAGTTGCAGTGTGGACCACCCCAGAGTCTGTTGAAGCTGGAGCT
GTCTTTGCAGAAATTGGACCAAGAATGGCCGAGTTATCTGGCAGCAGGCTGGCTGCTCAACAGCAGATGG
AAGGATTATTAGCTCCCCACAGACCCAAGGAGCCTGCCTGGTTCCTGGCAACAGTTGGAGTTTCTCCAGA
CCATCAGGGCAAGGGCTTAGGATCTGCTGTGGTGCTGCCTGGTGTGGAAGCAGCTGAGAGAGCTGGGGTG
CCAGCATTTCTGGAGACATCAGCTCCTAGAAACCTGCCCTTCTATGAACGGCTGGGCTTCACAGTGACTG
CTGATGTGGAGGTGCCTGAGGGCCCCAGAACCTGGTGCATGACAAGAAAACCAGGAGCCTGACTGCAGCG
ACTGTGCCTTCTAGTTGCCAGCCATCTGTTGTTTGCCCCTCCCCCGTGCCTTCCTTGACCCTGGAAGGTG
CCACTCCCACTGTCCTTTCCTAATAAAATGAGGAAATTGCATCGCATTGTCTGAGTAGGTGTCATTCTAT
TCTGGGGGGTGGGGTGGGGCAGGACAGCAAGGGGGAGGATTGGGAAGACAATAGCAGGCATGCTGGGGAT
GCGGTGGGCTCTATGGCTCGAGGAGGGCCTATTTCCCATGATTCCTTCATATTTGCATATACGATACAAG
GCTGTTAGAGAGATAATTGGAATTAATTTGACTGTAAACACAAAGATATTAGTACAAAATACGTGACGTA
GAAAGTAATAATTTCTTGGGTAGTTTGCAGTTTTAAAATTATGTTTTAAAATGGACTATCATATGCTTAC
CGTAACTTGAAAGTATTTCGATTTCTTGGCTTTATATATCTTGTGGAAAGGACGAAACACCGATAACTTC
GTATAGCATACATTATACGAAGTTATGGTACCGATGCAGCTAGCCCGCGGATCTGCCGGTCTCCCTATAG
TGAGTCGTATTAATTTCGATAAGCCAGGTTAACCTGCATTAATGAATCGGCCAACGCGCGGGGAGAGGCG
GTTTGCGTATTGGGCGCTCTTCCGCTTCCTCGCTCACTGACTCGCTGCGCTCGGTCGTTCGGCTGCGGCG
AGCGGTATCAGCTCACTCAAAGGCGGTAATACGGTTATCCACAGAATCAGGGGATAACGCAGGAAAGAAC
ATGTGAGCAAAAGGCCAGCAAAAGGCCAGGAACCGTAAAAAGGCCGCGTTGCTGGCGTTTTTCCATAGGC
TCCGCCCCCCTGACGAGCATCACAAAAATCGACGCTCAAGTCAGAGGTGGCGAAACCCGACAGGACTATA
AAGATACCAGGCGTTTCCCCCTGGAAGCTCCCTCGTGCGCTCTCCTGTTCCGACCCTGCCGCTTACCGGA
TACCTGTCCGCCTTTCTCCCTTCGGGAAGCGTGGCGCTTTCTCATAGCTCACGCTGTAGGTATCTCAGTT
CGGTGTAGGTCGTTCGCTCCAAGCTGGGCTGTGTGCACGAACCCCCCGTTCAGCCCGACCGCTGCGCCTT
ATCCGGTAACTATCGTCTTGAGTCCAACCCGGTAAGACACGACTTATCGCCACTGGCAGCAGCCACTGGT
AACAGGATTAGCAGAGCGAGGTATGTAGGCGGTGCTACAGAGTTCTTGAAGTGGTGGCCTAACTACGGCT
ACACTAGAAGAACAGTATTTGGTATCTGCGCTCTGCTGAAGCCAGTTACCTTCGGAAAAAGAGTTGGTAG
CTCTTGATCCGGCAAACAAACCACCGCTGGTAGCGGTGGTTTTTTTGTTTGCAAGCAGCAGATTACGCGC
AGAAAAAAAGGATCTCAAGAAGATCCTTTGATCTTTTCTACGGGGTCTGACGCTCAGTGGAACGAAAACT
CACGTTAAGGGATTTTGGTCATGAGATTATCAAAAAGGATCTTCACCTAGATCCTTTTAAATTAAAAATG
AAGTTTTAAATCAATCTAAAGTATATATGAGTAAACTTGGTCTGACAGTTACCAATGCTTAATCAGTGAG
GCACCTATCTCAGCGATCTGTCTATTTCGTTCATCCATAGTTGCCTGACTCCCCGTCGTGTAGATAACTA
CGATACGGGAGGGCTTACCATCTGGCCCCAGTGCTGCAATGATACCGCGAGACCCACGCTCACCGGCTCC
AGATTTATCAGCAATAAACCAGCCAGCCGGAAGGGCCGAGCGCAGAAGTGGTCCTGCAACTTTATCCGCC
TCCATCCAGTCTATTAATTGTTGCCGGGAAGCTAGAGTAAGTAGTTCGCCAGTTAATAGTTTGCGCAACG
TTGTTGCCATTGCTACAGGCATCGTGGTGTCACGCTCGTCGTTTGGTATGGCTTCATTCAGCTCCGGTTC
CCAACGATCAAGGCGAGTTACATGATCCCCCATGTTGTGCAAAAAAGCGGTTAGCTCCTTCGGTCCTCCG
ATCGTTGTCAGAAGTAAGTTGGCCGCAGTGTTATCACTCATGGTTATGGCAGCACTGCATAATTCTCTTA
CTGTCATGCCATCCGTAAGATGCTTTTCTGTGACTGGTGAGTACTCAACCAAGTCATTCTGAGAATAGTG
TATGCGGCGACCGAGTTGCTCTTGCCCGGCGTCAATACGGGATAATACCGCGCCACATAGCAGAACTTTA
AAAGTGCTCATCATTGGAAAACGTTCTTCGGGGCGAAAACTCTCAAGGATCTTACCGCTGTTGAGATCCA
GTTCGATGTAACCCACTCGTGCACCCAACTGATCTTCAGCATCTTTTACTTTCACCAGCGTTTCTGGGTG
AGCAAAAACAGGAAGGCAAAATGCCGCAAAAAAGGGAATAAGGGCGACACGGAAATGTTGAATACTCATA
CTCTTCCTTTTTCAATATTATTGAAGCATTTATCAGGGTTATTGTCTCATGAGCGGATACATATTTGAAT
GTATTTAGAAAAATAAACAAATAGGGGTTCCGCGCACATTTCCCCGAAAAGTGCCACCTGACGTCTAAGA
AACCATTATTATCATGACATTAACCTATAAAAATAGGCGTATCACGAGGCCCTTTCGTCTCGCGCGTTTC
GGTGATGACGGTGAAAACCTCTGACACATGCAGCTCCCGGAGACGGTCACAGCTTGTCTGTAAGCGGATG
CCGGGAGCAGACAAGCCCGTCAGGGCGCGTCAGCGGGTGTTGGCGGGTGTCGGGGCTGGCTTAACTATGC
GGCATCAGAGCAGATTGTACTGAGAGTGCACCATATGGACATATTGTCGTTAGAACGCGGCTACAATTAA
TACATAACCTTATGTATCATACACATACG
